Addgene plasmid #67166: pCRISPaint-TagGFP2
Purpose: CRISPaint universal donor for TagGFP2 fusion tagging
Depositing lab: Veit Hornung. Depositing organization: Universitaetsklinikum Bonn. Publication: CRISPaint allows modular base-specific gene tagging using a ligase-4-dependent mechanism. Schmid-Burgk JL, Honing K, Ebert TS, Hornung V. Nat Commun. 2016 Jul 28;7:12338. doi: 10.1038/ncomms12338. PubMed 27465542.
Backbone
  Vector backbone: pCRISPaint
  Backbone manufacturer: Veit Hornung group
Growth in bacteria
  Bacterial resistance: Ampicillin, 100 μg/mL
  Growth temperature: 30°C
  Growth strain: DH10B
  Copy number: High Copy
Gene/Insert
  Gene/Insert name: TagGFP2
  Species: Synthetic
Terms and licenses: Academic/Nonprofit Terms; Industry Terms: Not Available to Industry
Depositor comments: please check ip situation sequence with: TTCGCTATTACGCCAGCTGGCGA
How to cite: pCRISPaint-TagGFP2 was a gift from Veit Hornung (Addgene plasmid # 67166 ; http://n2t.net/addgene:67166 ; RRID:Addgene_67166)
