[The description below was written by a language model from this plasmid's Addgene catalogue record and pLannotate feature annotations shown in this document.]
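Description:
pCRISPaint-TagGFP2 is a small (about 3.0 kb) bacterial plasmid built on the pCRISPaint backbone that serves as a universal donor for CRISPaint gene tagging, here supplying a TagGFP2 fluorescent fusion tag. It is propagated in E. coli through a high-copy ColE1/pUC-type origin of replication and selected with ampicillin via a β-lactamase gene driven by its own bla promoter. Short remnants of a pBR322 bom region and of lacZα are also annotated; these appear to be leftovers of the cloning vector rather than functional parts.

The payload is a mammalian codon-optimised coding sequence for TagGFP2, a monomeric green fluorescent protein, followed by the bovine growth hormone polyadenylation signal. No eukaryotic promoter is annotated upstream of the reporter, which fits the intended use: the tag is not meant to be expressed from the plasmid itself but to become expressed only after it is joined in frame to an endogenous gene, with the bGH signal then terminating the resulting fusion transcript. In the CRISPaint approach, as indicated by the associated publication title, integration is homology-independent and relies on a ligase-4-dependent (non-homologous end joining) mechanism, so the same donor can be used for many different target genes without cloning locus-specific homology arms, and the reading frame can be set in a modular, base-specific way. The feature table does not annotate the nuclease target site used to linearise the donor, nor any mammalian selection marker, so enrichment of tagged cells would presumably rely on fluorescence. The typical application is C-terminal tagging of endogenous proteins for localisation or expression studies in cultured cells.
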