Features (pLannotate 1.2.2; 7 found; start..end, strand, type, name):
     19..607     -  rep_origin     ori: high-copy-number ColE1/pMB1/pBR322/pUC origin of replication
    778..1638    -  CDS            AmpR: β-lactamase; bla; confers resistance to ampicillin, carbenicillin, and related antibiotics
   1639..1743    -  promoter       AmpR promoter: bla
   1761..1810    +  misc_feature   bom (fragment): basis of mobility region from pBR322
   1816..1973    -  CDS            lacZα (fragment): LacZα fragment of β-galactosidase; lacZ fragment
   2043..2759    +  CDS            TagGFP2: monomeric green fluorescent protein, also known as mTagGFP mammalian codon-optimized
   2784..3008    +  polyA_signal   bGH poly(A) signal: bovine growth hormone polyadenylation signal
>Addgene plasmid #67166 | pCRISPaint-TagGFP2 | depositor full sequence | sequence record 123212 | pCRISPaint-TagGFP2 sequence 3040 bps
GGCCGCGTTGCTGGCGTTTTTCCATAGGCTCCGCCCCCCTGACGAGCATCACAAAAATCGACGCTCAAGT
CAGAGGTGGCGAAACCCGACAGGACTATAAAGATACCAGGCGTTTCCCCCTGGAAGCTCCCTCGTGCGCT
CTCCTGTTCCGACCCTGCCGCTTACCGGATACCTGTCCGCCTTTCTCCCTTCGGGAAGCGTGGCGCTTTC
TCATAGCTCACGCTGTAGGTATCTCAGTTCGGTGTAGGTCGTTCGCTCCAAGCTGGGCTGTGTGCACGAA
CCCCCCGTTCAGCCCGACCGCTGCGCCTTATCCGGTAACTATCGTCTTGAGTCCAACCCGGTAAGACACG
ACTTATCGCCACTGGCAGCAGCCACTGGTAACAGGATTAGCAGAGCGAGGTATGTAGGCGGTGCTACAGA
GTTCTTGAAGTGGTGGCCTAACTACGGCTACACTAGAAGGACAGTATTTGGTATCTGCGCTCTGCTGAAG
CCAGTTACCTTCGGAAAAAGAGTTGGTAGCTCTTGATCCGGCAAACAAACCACCGCTGGTAGCGGTGGTT
TTTTTGTTTGCAAGCAGCAGATTACGCGCAGAAAAAAAGGATCTCAAGAAGATCCTTTGATCTTTTCTAC
GGGGTCTGACGCTCAGTGGAACGAAAACTCACGTTAAGGGATTTTGGTCATGAGATTATCAAAAAGGATC
TTCACCTAGATCCTTTTAAATTAAAAATGAAGTTTTAAATCAATCTAAAGTATATATGAGTAAACTTGGT
CTGACAGTTACCAATGCTTAATCAGTGAGGCACCTATCTCAGCGATCTGTCTATTTCGTTCATCCATAGT
TGCCTGACTCCCCGTCGTGTAGATAACTACGATACGGGAGGGCTTACCATCTGGCCCCAGTGCTGCAATG
ATACCGCGAGACCCACGCTCACCGGCTCCAGATTTATCAGCAATAAACCAGCCAGCCGGAAGGGCCGAGC
GCAGAAGTGGTCCTGCAACTTTATCCGCCTCCATCCAGTCTATTAATTGTTGCCGGGAAGCTAGAGTAAG
TAGTTCGCCAGTTAATAGTTTGCGCAACGTTGTTGCCATTGCTACAGGCATCGTGGTGTCACGCTCGTCG
TTTGGTATGGCTTCATTCAGCTCCGGTTCCCAACGATCAAGGCGAGTTACATGATCCCCCATGTTGTGCA
AAAAAGCGGTTAGCTCCTTCGGTCCTCCGATCGTTGTCAGAAGTAAGTTGGCCGCAGTGTTATCACTCAT
GGTTATGGCAGCACTGCATAATTCTCTTACTGTCATGCCATCCGTAAGATGCTTTTCTGTGACTGGTGAG
TACTCAACCAAGTCATTCTGAGAATAGTGTATGCGGCGACCGAGTTGCTCTTGCCCGGCGTCAATACGGG
ATAATACCGCGCCACATAGCAGAACTTTAAAAGTGCTCATCATTGGAAAACGTTCTTCGGGGCGAAAACT
CTCAAGGATCTTACCGCTGTTGAGATCCAGTTCGATGTAACCCACTCGTGCACCCAACTGATCTTCAGCA
TCTTTTACTTTCACCAGCGTTTCTGGGTGAGCAAAAACAGGAAGGCAAAATGCCGCAAAAAAGGGAATAA
GGGCGACACGGAAATGTTGAATACTCATACTCTTCCTTTTTCAATATTATTGAAGCATTTATCAGGGTTA
TTGTCTCATGAGCGGATACATATTTGAATGTATTTAGAAAAATAAACAAATAGGGGTTCCGCGCACATTT
CCCCGAAAAGTGCGGTGTGAAATACCGCACAGATGCGTAAGGAGAAAATACCGCATCAGGCGCCATTCGC
CATTCAGGCTGCGCAACTGTTGGGAAGGGCGATCGGTGCGGGCCTCTTCGCTATTACGCCAGCTGGCGAA
AGGGGGATGTGCTGCAAGGCGATTAAGTTGGGTAACGCCAGGGTTTTCCCAGTCACGACGTTGTAAAACG
ACGGCCAGTGAATTCGAGCTCGGTACCGCTAGCGGGCCAGTACCCAAAAAGCGGGGGGTCTGGTGGCAGT
GGAGGGGGATCCATGAGCGGGGGCGAGGAGCTGTTCGCCGGCATCGTGCCCGTGCTGATCGAGCTGGACG
GCGACGTGCACGGCCACAAGTTCAGCGTGCGCGGCGAGGGCGAGGGCGACGCCGACTACGGCAAGCTGGA
GATCAAGTTCATCTGCACCACCGGCAAGCTGCCCGTGCCCTGGCCCACCCTGGTGACCACCCTCTGCTAC
GGCATCCAGTGCTTCGCCCGCTACCCCGAGCACATGAAGATGAACGACTTCTTCAAGAGCGCCATGCCCG
AGGGCTACATCCAGGAGCGCACCATCCAGTTCCAGGACGACGGCAAGTACAAGACCCGCGGCGAGGTGAA
GTTCGAGGGCGACACCCTGGTGAACCGCATCGAGCTGAAGGGCAAGGACTTCAAGGAGGACGGCAACATC
CTGGGCCACAAGCTGGAGTACAGCTTCAACAGCCACAACGTGTACATCCGCCCCGACAAGGCCAACAACG
GCCTGGAGGCTAACTTCAAGACCCGCCACAACATCGAGGGCGGCGGCGTGCAGCTGGCCGACCACTACCA
GACCAACGTGCCCCTGGGCGACGGCCCCGTGCTGATCCCCATCAACCACTACCTGAGCACTCAGACCAAG
ATCAGCAAGGACCGCAACGAGGCCCGCGACCACATGGTGCTCCTGGAGTCCTTCAGCGCCTGCTGCCACA
CCCACGGCATGGACGAGCTGTACAGGTAAGCGGCCGCCGCTGATCAGCCTCGACTGTGCCTTCTAGTTGC
CAGCCATCTGTTGTTTGCCCCTCCCCCGTGCCTTCCTTGACCCTGGAAGGTGCCACTCCCACTGTCCTTT
CCTAATAAAATGAGGAAATTGCATCGCATTGTCTGAGTAGGTGTCATTCTATTCTGGGGGGTGGGGTGGG
GCAGGACAGCAAGGGGGAGGATTGGGAAGACAATAGCAGGCATGCTGGGGATGCGGTGGGCTCTATGGAC
GCGTCAGCAAAAGGCCAGGAACCGTAAAAA
