>Addgene plasmid #67166 | pCRISPaint-TagGFP2 | addgene partial sequence | sequence record 123209 | Amp-R 5'-ATAATACCGCGCCACATAGC-3'
TTCGGGGCGAAAACTCTCAAGGATCTTACCGCTGTTGAGATCCAGTTCGATGTAACCCACTCGTGCACCC
AACTGATCTTCAGCATCTTTTACTTTCACCAGCGTTTCTGGGTGAGCAAAAACAGGAAGGCAAAATGCCG
CAAAAAAGGGAATAAGGGCGACACGGAAATGTTGAATACTCATACTCTTCCTTTTTCAATATTATTGAAG
CATTTATCAGGGTTATTGTCTCATGAGCGGATACATATTTGAATGTATTTAGAAAAATAAACAAATAGGG
GTTCCGCGCACATTTCCCCGAAAAGTGCGGTGTGAAATACCGCACAGATGCGTAAGGAGAAAATACCGCA
TCAGGCGCCATTCGCCATTCAGGCTGCGCAACTGTTGGGAAGGGCGATCGGTGCGGGCCTCTTCGCTATT
ACGCCAGCTGGCGAAAGGGGGATGTGCTGCAAGGCGATTAAGTTGGGTAACGCCAGGGTTTTCCCAGTCA
CGACGTTGTAAAACGACGGCCAGTGAATTCGAGCTCGGTACCGCTAGCGGGCCAGTACCCAAAAAGCGGG
GGGTCTGGTGGCAGTGGAGGGGGATCCATGAGCGGGGGCGAGGAGCTGTTCGCCGGCATCGTGCCCGTGC
TGATCGAGCTGGACGGCGACGTGCACGGCCACAAGTTCAGCGTGCGCGGCGAGGGCGAGGGCGACGCCGA
CTACGGCAAGCTGGAGATCAAGTTCATCTGCACCACCGGCAAGCTGCCCG
