>Addgene plasmid #67166 | pCRISPaint-TagGFP2 | addgene partial sequence | sequence record 123210 | pBR322ori-F 5'-GGGAAACGCCTGGTATCTTT-3'
GAGCGTCGATTTTTGTGATGCTCGTCAGGGGGGCGGAGCCTATGGAAAAACGCCAGCAACGCGGCCTTTT
TACGGTTCCTGGCCTTTTGCTGACGCGTCCATAGAGCCCACCGCATCCCCAGCATGCCTGCTATTGTCTT
CCCAATCCTCCCCCTTGCTGTCCTGCCCCACCCCACCCCCCAGAATAGAATGACACCTACTCAGACAATG
CGATGCAATTTCCTCATTTTATTAGGAAAGGACAGTGGGAGTGGCACCTTCCAGGGTCAAGGAAGGCACG
GGGGAGGGGCAAACAACAGATGGCTGGCAACTAGAAGGCACAGTCGAGGCTGATCAGCGGCGGCCGCTTA
CCTGTACAGCTCGTCCATGCCGTGGGTGTGGCAGCAGGCGCTGAAGGACTCCAGGAGCACCATGTGGTCG
CGGGCCTCGTTGCGGTCCTTGCTGATCTTGGTCTGAGTGCTCAGGTAGTGGTTGATGGGGATCAGCACGG
GGCCGTCGCCCAGGGGCACGTTGGTCTGGTAGTGGTCGGCCAGCTGCACGCCGCCGCCCTCGATGTTGTG
GCGGGTCTTGAAGTTAGCCTCCAGGCCGTTGTTGGCCTTGTCGGGGCGGATGTACACGTTGTGGCTGTTG
AAGCTGTACTCCAGCTTGTGGCCCAGGATGTTGCCGTCCTCCTTGAAGTCCTTGCCCTTCAGCTCGATGC
GGTTCACCAGGGTGTCGCCCTCGAACTTCACCTCGCCGCGGGTCTTGTACTTGCCGTCGTCCTGGAACTG
GATGGTGCGCTCCTGGATGTAGCCCTCGGGCATGGCGCTCTTGAAGAAGTCGTTCATCTTCATGTGCTCG
GGGTAGCGGG
